Addgene plasmid #178871: pCMV-PB1-AG-FRB-TEVcs-mTagBFP2-HA-SOScat
Purpose: Mammalian expression of SOS1(Rem-Cdc25) fused to PB1-AzamiGreen-FRB-TEVcs-mTagBFP2-HA
Depositing lab: Shinya Tsukiji. Depositing organization: Nagoya Institute of Technology. Publication: Synthetic Protein Condensates That Inducibly Recruit and Release Protein Activity in Living Cells. Yoshikawa M, Yoshii T, Ikuta M, Tsukiji S. J Am Chem Soc. 2021 May 5;143(17):6434-6446. doi: 10.1021/jacs.0c12375. Epub 2021 Apr 23. PubMed 33890764.
Backbone
  Vector backbone: pAsh-MCL
  Backbone manufacturer: MBL International
  Backbone size w/o insert (bp): 4244
  Vector type: Mammalian Expression
Growth in bacteria
  Bacterial resistance: Kanamycin, 50 μg/mL
  Growth temperature: 37°C
  Growth strain: DH5alpha
  Copy number: High Copy
Gene/Insert
  Gene/Insert name: PB1-AzamiGreen-FRB-TEVcs(ENLYFQL)-mTagBFP2-HA-SOS1(Rem-Cdc25)
  Species: H. sapiens (human)
  Insert size (bp): 3714
  Entrez Gene: SOS1 (a.k.a. GF1, GGF1, GINGF, HGF, NS4, SOS-1)
  Promoter: CMV
  Cloning method: Restriction Enzyme; 5′ cloning site AgeI (not destroyed); 3′ cloning site NotI (not destroyed)
Terms and licenses: Academic/Nonprofit Terms; Industry Terms: Not Available to Industry
How to cite: pCMV-PB1-AG-FRB-TEVcs-mTagBFP2-HA-SOScat was a gift from Shinya Tsukiji (Addgene plasmid # 178871 ; http://n2t.net/addgene:178871 ; RRID:Addgene_178871)
