[The description below was written by a language model from this plasmid's Addgene catalogue record and pLannotate feature annotations shown in this document.]
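Description:
pCMV-PB1-AG-FRB-TEVcs-mTagBFP2-HA-SOScat is a mammalian expression plasmid built on the pAsh-MCL backbone, about 8 kb in total, in which the CMV immediate-early enhancer and promoter drive a single multi-domain fusion protein that is terminated by an SV40 polyadenylation signal. It replicates at high copy in E. coli from a ColE1/pUC-type origin and also carries an f1 origin. A NeoR/KanR (Tn5 aminoglycoside phosphotransferase) cassette sits behind tandem bacterial (bla) and SV40 early promoters and ends in an HSV TK poly(A) signal. It therefore gives kanamycin selection in bacteria and could support G418 selection in mammalian cells. The short large T antigen, ble and bGH poly(A) fragments in the annotation look like backbone remnants rather than functional parts.

The roughly 3.7 kb insert, cloned between AgeI and NotI, reads from N- to C-terminus. It begins with the PB1 domain of human SQSTM1/p62, followed by the green fluorescent protein AzamiGreen. Next come an FRB domain (annotated as the T2098L variant that binds rapamycin analogues) and a TEV protease cleavage site, recorded as a variant of the standard recognition sequence. These are followed by the blue fluorescent protein mTagBFP2, an HA epitope tag and the catalytic Rem-Cdc25 region of human SOS1, a guanine nucleotide exchange factor that activates Ras. PB1 self-oligomerises, and AzamiGreen is generally known as a tetramer, so the two together would provide a multivalent scaffold consistent with the synthetic protein condensates named in the associated publication.

In this layout, FRB offers a handle for chemically induced dimerisation with FKBP-tagged partners. Cleavage at the TEV site would separate the blue-labelled, HA-tagged SOScat portion from the green scaffold. This fits the stated theme of inducibly recruiting and releasing protein activity in living cells, although the record does not describe the experimental design in detail.
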