Features (pLannotate 1.2.2; 20 found; start..end, strand, type, name):
      1..304     +  enhancer       CMV enhancer: human cytomegalovirus immediate early enhancer
    305..508     +  promoter       CMV promoter: human cytomegalovirus (CMV) immediate early promoter
    546..851     +  CDS            SQSTM1 (fragment): SQSTM_HUMAN - Also known as ORCA, OSIL. Experimental evidence at protein level: Swiss-Prot protein existence level 1. Autophagy receptor required for selective macroautophagy (aggrephagy). Functions as a bridge between polyubiquitinated cargo and autophagosomes. Interacts directly with both the cargo to become degraded and an autophagy modifier of the MAP1 LC3 family (PubMed:16286508, PubMed:20168092, PubMed:24128730, PubMed:28404643, PubMed:22622177). Along with WDFY3, involved in the formation and autophagic degradation of cytoplasmic ubiquitin-containing inclusions (p62 bodies, ALIS/aggreso
   1236..1907    +  CDS            AzamiGreen: AzamiGreen is a basic (constitutively fluorescent) green fluorescent protein published in 2003, derived from Galaxea fascicularis. It has low acid sensitivity.
   1959..2237    +  CDS            FRB*: T2098L mutant of FKBP-rapamycin binding domain of human FRAP binds synthetic ligands such as AP21967
   2283..2300    +  CDS            TEV site (fragment): tobacco etch virus (TEV) protease recognition and cleavage site
   2343..3053    +  CDS            mTagBFP2: mTagBFP2 is a basic (constitutively fluorescent) blue fluorescent protein published in 2011, derived from Entacmaea quadricolor. It is reported to be a very rapidly-maturing monomer with very low acid sensitivity.
   3066..3092    +  CDS            3xHA (fragment): three tandem HA epitope tags
   3099..4550    +  CDS            SOS1 (fragment): SOS1_HUMAN - Experimental evidence at protein level: Swiss-Prot protein existence level 1. Promotes the exchange of Ras-bound GDP by GTP (PubMed:8493579). Probably by promoting Ras activation, regulates phosphorylation of MAP kinase MAPK3 in response to EGF (PubMed:17339331). Catalytic component of a trimeric complex that participates in transduction of signals from Ras to Rac by promoting the Rac-specific guanine nucleotide exchange factor (GEF) activity (By similarity). From Homo sapiens (Human).
   4580..4663    +  CDS            large T antigen (fragment): large T antigen from SV40 (simian virus 40)
   4686..4807    +  polyA_signal   SV40 poly(A) signal: SV40 polyadenylation signal
   4841..5269    -  rep_origin     f1 ori (sequence partly withheld): f1 bacteriophage origin of replication; arrow indicates direction of (+) strand synthesis
   5296..5400    +  promoter       AmpR promoter: bla
   5402..5759    +  promoter       SV40 promoter: SV40 enhancer and early promoter
   5793..6587    +  CDS            NeoR/KanR: aminoglycoside phosphotransferase from Tn5; aph(3')-II (or nptII); confers resistance to neomycin, kanamycin, and G418 (Geneticin®)
   6608..6760    +  CDS            ble (fragment): BLE_KLEPN - Experimental evidence at protein level: Swiss-Prot protein existence level 1. Binding protein with a strong affinity to the bleomycin family of antibiotics. Binds to CL990; an antimitotic-antibiotic compound. From Klebsiella pneumoniae.
   6819..6866    +  polyA_signal   HSV TK poly(A) signal: herpes simplex virus thymidine kinase polyadenylation signal (Cole and Stacy, 1985)
   6957..6973    -  polyA_signal   bGH poly(A) signal (fragment): bovine growth hormone polyadenylation signal
   7195..7783    +  rep_origin     ori: high-copy-number ColE1/pMB1/pBR322/pUC origin of replication
   7898..7957    +  enhancer       CMV enhancer (fragment): human cytomegalovirus immediate early enhancer
>Addgene plasmid #178871 | pCMV-PB1-AG-FRB-TEVcs-mTagBFP2-HA-SOScat | addgene full sequence | sequence record 355798 | Addgene NGS Result
CGTTACATAACTTACGGTAAATGGCCCGCCTGGCTGACCGCCCAACGACCCCCGCCCATTGACGTCAATA
ATGACGTATGTTCCCATAGTAACGCCAATAGGGACTTTCCATTGACGTCAATGGGTGGAGTATTTACGGT
AAACTGCCCACTTGGCAGTACATCAAGTGTATCATATGCCAAGTACGCCCCCTATTGACGTCAATGACGG
TAAATGGCCCGCCTGGCATTATGCCCAGTACATGACCTTATGGGACTTTCCTACTTGGCAGTACATCTAC
GTATTAGTCATCGCTATTACCATGGTGATGCGGTTTTGGCAGTACATCAATGGGCGTGGATAGCGGTTTG
ACTCACGGGGATTTCCAAGTCTCCACCCCATTGACGTCAATGGGAGTTTGTTTTGGCACCAAAATCAACG
GGACTTTCCAAAATGTCGTAACAACTCCGCCCCATTGACGCAAATGGGCGGTAGGCGTGTACGGTGGGAG
GTCTATATAAGCAGAGCTGGTTTAGTGAACCGTCAGATCCGCTAGCATTGCCACCATGGCGTCGCTCACC
GTGAAGGCCTACCTTCTGGGCAAGGAGGACGCGGCGCGCGAGATTCGCCGCTTCAGCTTCTGTTGCAGCC
CCGAGCCTGAGGCGGAAGCCGAGGCTGCGGCGGGTCCGGGACCCTGCGAGCGGCTGCTGAGCCGGGTGGC
CGCCCTGTTCCCCGCGCTGCGGCCTGGCGGCTTCCAGGCGCACTACCGCGATGAGGACGGGGACTTGGTT
GCCTTTTCCAGTGACGAGGAATTGACAATGGCCATGTCCTACGTGAAGGATGACATCTTCCGAATCTACA
TTAAAGAGAAAACCGGTTCTGGGAGTGGCGGTAGTGGTGCTGGAGGCAGCGCAGGCTCTGGAGCAGGCGG
CAGTGCCGGAAGTGGCGCTGGAGGGTCTGCCGGATCTGGAGCCGGTGGTTCTGCCGGCTCCGGCGCTGGT
GGGAGCGCTTCCGGAAGTAGTCCCGGTTCTGGGAGTGGCGGTAGTGGTGCTGGAGGCAGCGCAGGCTCTG
GAGCAGGCGGCAGTGCCGGAAGTGGCGCTGGAGGGTCTGCCGGATCTGGAGCCGGTGGTTCTGCCGGCTC
CGGCGCTGGTGGGAGCGCTTCCGGAAGTAGTCCCGGTAATTCCGCTGACGGCGGCGGAGGATCGGGTGGT
AGTGGTGGTTCAGGAGGAGGATCGACCCAAGGAGGATCCATGGTGAGCGTGATCAAGCCCGAGATGAAGA
TCAAGCTGTGCATGAGGGGCACCGTGAACGGCCACAACTTCGTGATCGAGGGCGAGGGCAAGGGCAACCC
CTACGAGGGCACCCAGATCCTGGACCTGAACGTGACCGAGGGCGCCCCCCTGCCCTTCGCCTACGACATC
CTGACCACCGTGTTCCAGTACGGCAACAGGGCCTTCACCAAGTACCCCGCCGACATCCAGGACTACTTCA
AGCAGACCTTCCCCGAGGGCTACCACTGGGAGAGGAGCATGACCTACGAGGACCAGGGCATCTGCACCGC
CACCAGCAACATCAGCATGAGGGGCGACTGCTTCTTCTACGACATCAGGTTCGACGGCGTGAACTTCCCC
CCCAACGGCCCCGTGATGCAGAAGAAGACCCTGAAGTGGGAGCCCAGCACCGAGAAGATGTACGTGAGGG
ACGGCGTGCTGAAGGGCGACGTGAACATGGCCCTGCTGCTGGAGGGCGGCGGCCACTACAGGTGCGACTT
CAAGACCACCTACAAGGCCAAGAAGGACGTGAGGCTGCCCGACTACCACTTCGTGGACCACAGGATCGAG
ATCCTGAAGCACGACAAGGACTACAACAAGGTGAAGCTGTACGAGAACGCCGTGGCCAGGTACAGCATGC
TGCCCAGCCAGGCCAAGGGTACCGGAACTGCAGCAGAGAATTCGGGAAACTCGAGAACAAAGCTTATGAT
CCTCTGGCATGAGATGTGGCATGAAGGCCTGGAAGAGGCATCTCGTTTGTACTTTGGGGAAAGGAACGTG
AAAGGCATGTTTGAGGTGCTGGAGCCCTTGCATGCTATGATGGAACGGGGCCCCCAGACTCTGAAGGAAA
CATCCTTTAATCAGGCCTATGGTCGAGATTTAATGGAGGCCCAAGAGTGGTGCAGGAAGTACATGAAATC
AGGGAATGTCAAGGACCTCCTCCAAGCCTGGGACCTCTATTATCATGTGTTCCGACGAATCTCAAAGCCC
GGGGGTAGTGGTGCTGGCTCTGGTGCTGGTAGTGGCGCTGGTGAAAACCTGTATTTTCAGCTGGTCGATG
GTGGTAGTGCTGGTGGTTCCGGAGGTGTCGACATGGTGTCTAAGGGCGAAGAGCTGATTAAGGAGAACAT
GCACATGAAGCTGTACATGGAGGGCACCGTGGACAACCATCACTTCAAGTGCACATCCGAGGGCGAAGGC
AAGCCCTACGAGGGCACCCAGACCATGAGAATCAAGGTGGTCGAGGGCGGCCCTCTCCCCTTCGCCTTCG
ACATCCTGGCTACTAGCTTCCTCTACGGCAGCAAGACCTTCATCAACCACACCCAGGGCATCCCCGACTT
CTTCAAGCAGTCCTTCCCTGAGGGCTTCACATGGGAGAGAGTCACCACATACGAAGACGGGGGCGTGCTG
ACCGCTACCCAGGACACCAGCCTCCAGGACGGCTGCCTCATCTACAACGTCAAGATCAGAGGGGTGAACT
TCACATCCAACGGCCCTGTGATGCAGAAGAAAACACTCGGCTGGGAGGCCTTCACCGAGACGCTGTACCC
CGCTGACGGCGGCCTGGAAGGCAGAAACGACATGGCCCTGAAGCTCGTGGGCGGGAGCCATCTGATCGCA
AACGCCAAGACCACATATAGATCCAAGAAACCCGCTAAGAACCTCAAGATGCCTGGCGTCTACTATGTGG
ACTACAGACTGGAAAGAATCAAGGAGGCCAACAACGAGACCTACGTCGAGCAGCACGAGGTGGCAGTGGC
CAGATACTGCGACCTCCCTAGCAAACTGGGGCACAAGCTTAATAGATCCGGCTCTTACCCATACGATGTT
CCAGATTACGCTAGATCTCAGATGAGGCTGCCTAGTGCTGATGTTTATAGATTTGCAGAGCCTGACTCTG
AAGAGAATATTATATTTGAAGAGAACATGCAGCCCAAGGCTGGAATTCCAATTATCAAAGCAGGAACTGT
TATTAAACTTATAGAGAGGCTTACGTACCATATGTACGCAGATCCCAATTTTGTTCGGACATTTCTTACA
ACATACAGATCCTTTTGCAAACCTCAAGAACTACTGAGTCTTATAATAGAAAGGTTTGAAATTCCAGAGC
CTGAGCCAACAGAAGCTGATCGCATAGCTATAGAGAATGGAGATCAACCCTTGAGTGCAGAACTGAAAAG
ATTTAGAAAAGAATATATACAGCCTGTGCAACTGCGAGTATTAAATGTATGTCGGCACTGGGTAGAGCAC
CACTTCTATGATTTTGAAAGAGATGCATATCTTTTGCAACGAATGGAAGAATTTATTGGAACAGTAAGAG
GTAAAGCAATGAAAAAATGGGTTGAATCCATCACTAAAATAATCCAAAGGAAAAAAATTGCAAGAGACAA
TGGACCAGGTCATAATATTACATTTCAGAGTTCACCTCCCACAGTTGAGTGGCATATAAGCAGACCTGGG
CACATAGAGACTTTTGACCTGCTCACCTTACACCCAATAGAAATTGCTCGACAACTCACTTTACTTGAAT
CAGATCTATACCGAGCTGTACAGCCATCAGAATTAGTTGGAAGTGTGTGGACAAAAGAAGACAAAGAAAT
TAACTCTCCTAATCTTCTGAAAATGATTCGACATACCACCAACCTCACTCTGTGGTTTGAGAAATGTATT
GTAGAAACTGAAAATTTAGAAGAAAGAGTAGCTGTGGTGAGTCGAATTATTGAGATTCTACAAGTCTTTC
AAGAGTTGAACAACTTTAATGGTGTCCTTGAGGTTGTCAGTGCTATGAATTCATCACCTGTTTACAGACT
AGACCACACATTTGAGCAAATACCAAGTCGCCAGAAGAAAATTTTAGAAGAAGCTCATGAATTGAGTGAA
GATCACTATAAGAAATATTTGGCAAAACTCAGGTCTATTAATCCACCATGTGTGCCTTTCTTTGGAATTT
ATCTCACTAATATCTTGAAAACAGAAGAAGGCAACCCTGAGGTCCTAAAAAGACATGGAAAAGAGCTTAT
AAACTTTAGCAAAAGGAGGAAAGTAGCAGAAATAACAGGAGAGATCCAGCAGTACCAAAATCAGCCTTAC
TGTTTACGAGTAGAATCAGATATCAAAAGGTTCTTTGAAAACTTGAATCCGATGGGAAATAGCATGGAGA
AGGAATTTACAGATTATCTTTTCAACAAATCCCTAGAAATAGAACCACGAAACCCTAAGCCTCTCCCAAG
ATTTCCAAAAAAATATAGCTATCCCCTAAAATCTCCTGGTGTTCGTCCATCAAACCCAAGACCAGGTACC
TAAGATCTTAAAAAGCGGCCGCGACTCTAGATCATAATCAGCCATACCACATTTGTAGAGGTTTTACTTG
CTTTAAAAAACCTCCCACACCTCCCCCTGAACCTGAAACATAAAATGAATGCAATTGTTGTTGTTAACTT
GTTTATTGCAGCTTATAATGGTTACAAATAAAGCAATAGCATCACAAATTTCACAAATAAAGCATTTTTT
TCACTGCATTCTAGTTGTGGTTTGTCCAAACTCATCAATGTATCTTAAGGCGTAAATTGTAAGCGTTAAT
ATTTTGTTAAAATTCGCGTTAAATTTTTGTTAAATCAGCTCATTTTTTAACCAATAGGCCGAAATCGGCA
AAATCCCTTATAAATCAAAAGAATAGACCGAGATAGGGT
[37 nt withheld, positions 4940-4976]
AAAGAACGTGGACTCCAACGTCAAAGG
[49 nt withheld, positions 5004-5052]
T
[91 nt withheld, positions 5054-5144]
G
[124 nt withheld, positions 5146-5269]
CAGGTGGCACTTTTCGGGGAAATGTGCGCGGAACCCCTATTTGTTTATTTTTCTAAATACATTCAAATAT
GTATCCGCTCATGAGACAATAACCCTGATAAATGCTTCAATAATATTGAAAAAGGAAGAGTCCTGAGGCG
GAAAGAACCAGCTGTGGAATGTGTGTCAGTTAGGGTGTGGAAAGTCCCCAGGCTCCCCAGCAGGCAGAAG
TATGCAAAGCATGCATCTCAATTAGTCAGCAACCAGGTGTGGAAAGTCCCCAGGCTCCCCAGCAGGCAGA
AGTATGCAAAGCATGCATCTCAATTAGTCAGCAACCATAGTCCCGCCCCTAACTCCGCCCATCCCGCCCC
TAACTCCGCCCAGTTCCGCCCATTCTCCGCCCCATGGCTGACTAATTTTTTTTATTTATGCAGAGGCCGA
GGCCGCCTCGGCCTCTGAGCTATTCCAGAAGTAGTGAGGAGGCTTTTTTGGAGGCCTAGGCTTTTGCAAA
GATCATCAAGAGACAGGATGAGGATCGTTTCGCATGATTGAACAAGATGGATTGCACGCAGGTTCTCCGG
CCGCTTGGGTGGAGAGGCTATTCGGCTATGACTGGGCACAACAGACAATCGGCTGCTCTGATGCCGCCGT
GTTCCGGCTGTCAGCGCAGGGGCGCCCGGTTCTTTTTGTCAAGACCGACCTGTCCGGTGCCCTGAATGAA
CTGCAAGACGAGGCAGCGCGGCTATCGTGGCTGGCCACGACGGGCGTTCCTTGCGCAGCTGTGCTCGACG
TTGTCACTGAAGCGGGAAGGGACTGGCTGCTATTGGGCGAAGTGCCGGGGCAGGATCTCCTGTCATCTCA
CCTTGCTCCTGCCGAGAAAGTATCCATCATGGCTGATGCAATGCGGCGGCTGCATACGCTTGATCCGGCT
ACCTGCCCATTCGACCACCAAGCGAAACATCGCATCGAGCGAGCACGTACTCGGATGGAAGCCGGTCTTG
TCGATCAGGATGATCTGGACGAAGAGCATCAGGGGCTCGCGCCAGCCGAACTGTTCGCCAGGCTCAAGGC
GAGCATGCCCGACGGCGAGGATCTCGTCGTGACCCATGGCGATGCCTGCTTGCCGAATATCATGGTGGAA
AATGGCCGCTTTTCTGGATTCATCGACTGTGGCCGGCTGGGTGTGGCGGACCGCTATCAGGACATAGCGT
TGGCTACCCGTGATATTGCTGAAGAGCTTGGCGGCGAATGGGCTGACCGCTTCCTCGTGCTTTACGGTAT
CGCCGCTCCCGATTCGCAGCGCATCGCCTTCTATCGCCTTCTTGACGAGTTCTTCTGAGCGGGACTCTGG
GGTTCGAAATGACCGACCAAGCGACGCCCAACCTGCCATCACGAGATTTCGATTCCACCGCCGCCTTCTA
TGAAAGGTTGGGCTTCGGAATCGTTTTCCGGGACGCCGGCTGGATGATCCTCCAGCGCGGGGATCTCATG
CTGGAGTTCTTCGCCCACCCTAGGGGGAGGCTAACTGAAACACGGAAGGAGACAATACCGGAAGGAACCC
GCGCTATGACGGCAATAAAAAGACAGAATAAAACGCACGGTGTTGGGTCGTTTGTTCATAAACGCGGGGT
TCGGTCCCAGGGCTGGCACTCTGTCGATACCCCACCGAGACCCCATTGGGGCCAATACGCCCGCGTTTCT
TCCTTTTCCCCACCCCACCCCCCAAGTTCGGGTGAAGGCCCAGGGCTCGCAGCCAACGTCGGGGCGGCAG
GCCCTGCCATAGCCTCAGGTTACTCATATATACTTTAGATTGATTTAAAACTTCATTTTTAATTTAAAAG
GATCTAGGTGAAGATCCTTTTTGATAATCTCATGACCAAAATCCCTTAACGTGAGTTTTCGTTCCACTGA
GCGTCAGACCCCGTAGAAAAGATCAAAGGATCTTCTTGAGATCCTTTTTTTCTGCGCGTAATCTGCTGCT
TGCAAACAAAAAAACCACCGCTACCAGCGGTGGTTTGTTTGCCGGATCAAGAGCTACCAACTCTTTTTCC
GAAGGTAACTGGCTTCAGCAGAGCGCAGATACCAAATACTGTTCTTCTAGTGTAGCCGTAGTTAGGCCAC
CACTTCAAGAACTCTGTAGCACCGCCTACATACCTCGCTCTGCTAATCCTGTTACCAGTGGCTGCTGCCA
GTGGCGATAAGTCGTGTCTTACCGGGTTGGACTCAAGACGATAGTTACCGGATAAGGCGCAGCGGTCGGG
CTGAACGGGGGGTTCGTGCACACAGCCCAGTTTGGAGCGAACGACCTACACCGAACTGAGATACCTACAG
CGTGAGCTATGAGAAAGCGCCACGCTTCCCGAAGGGAGAAAGGCGGACAGGTATCCGGTAAGCGGCAGGG
TCGGAACAGGAGAGCGCACGAGGGAGCTTCCAGGGGGAAACGCCTGGTATCTTTATAGTCCTGTCGGGTT
TCGCCACCTCTGACTTGAGCGTCGATTTTTGTGATGCTCGTCAGGGGGGCGGAGCCTATGGAAAAACGCC
AGCAACGCGGCCTTTTTACGGTTCCTGGCCTTTTGCTGGCCTTTTGCTCACATGTTCTTTCCTGCGTTAT
CCCCTGATTCTGTGGATAACCGTATTACCGCCATGCATTAGTTATTAATAGTAATCAATTACGGGGTCAT
TAGTTCATAGCCCATATATGGAGTTCCG
